>Addgene plasmid #122317 | px335-sgRNA-EF(Cas9n)-Trim27-L | depositor full sequence | sequence record 233500 | px335-sgRNA-EF(Cas9n)-Trim27-L sequence 8447 bps
GAGGGCCTATTTCCCATGATTCCTTCATATTTGCATATACGATACAAGGCTGTTAGAGAGATAATTGGAA
TTAATTTGACTGTAAACACAAAGATATTAGTACAAAATACGTGACGTAGAAAGTAATAATTTCTTGGGTA
GTTTGCAGTTTTAAAATTATGTTTTAAAATGGACTATCATATGCTTACCGTAACTTGAAAGTATTTCGAT
TTCTTGGCTTTATATATCTTGTGGAAAGGACGAAACACCGGTTGCCTGTAATCCTACCCCGTTTAAGAGC
TATGCTGGAAACAGCATAGCAAGTTTAAATAAGGCTAGTCCGTTATCAACTTGAAAAAGTGGCACCGAGT
CGGTGCTTTTTTGTTTTAGAGCTAGAAATAGCAAGTTAAAATAAGGCTAGTCCGTTTTTAGCGCGTGCGC
CAATTCTGCAGACAAATGGCTCTAGAGGTACCCGTTACATAACTTACGGTAAATGGCCCGCCTGGCTGAC
CGCCCAACGACCCCCGCCCATTGACGTCAATAGTAACGCCAATAGGGACTTTCCATTGACGTCAATGGGT
GGAGTATTTACGGTAAACTGCCCACTTGGCAGTACATCAAGTGTATCATATGCCAAGTACGCCCCCTATT
GACGTCAATGACGGTAAATGGCCCGCCTGGCATTGTGCCCAGTACATGACCTTATGGGACTTTCCTACTT
GGCAGTACATCTACGTATTAGTCATCGCTATTACCATGGTCGAGGTGAGCCCCACGTTCTGCTTCACTCT
CCCCATCTCCCCCCCCTCCCCACCCCCAATTTTGTATTTATTTATTTTTTAATTATTTTGTGCAGCGATG
GGGGCGGGGGGGGGGGGGGGGCGCGCGCCAGGCGGGGCGGGGCGGGGCGAGGGGCGGGGCGGGGCGAGGC
GGAGAGGTGCGGCGGCAGCCAATCAGAGCGGCGCGCTCCGAAAGTTTCCTTTTATGGCGAGGCGGCGGCG
GCGGCGGCCCTATAAAAAGCGAAGCGCGCGGCGGGCGGGAGTCGCTGCGACGCTGCCTTCGCCCCGTGCC
CCGCTCCGCCGCCGCCTCGCGCCGCCCGCCCCGGCTCTGACTGACCGCGTTACTCCCACAGGTGAGCGGG
CGGGACGGCCCTTCTCCTCCGGGCTGTAATTAGCTGAGCAAGAGGTAAGGGTTTAAGGGATGGTTGGTTG
GTGGGGTATTAATGTTTAATTACCTGGAGCACCTGCCTGAAATCACTTTTTTTCAGGTTGGACCGGTGCC
ACCATGTACCCATACGATGTTCCAGATTACGCTTCGCCGAAGAAAAAGCGCAAGGTCGAAGCGTCCGACA
AGAAGTACAGCATCGGCCTGGCCATCGGCACCAACTCTGTGGGCTGGGCCGTGATCACCGACGAGTACAA
GGTGCCCAGCAAGAAATTCAAGGTGCTGGGCAACACCGACCGGCACAGCATCAAGAAGAACCTGATCGGA
GCCCTGCTGTTCGACAGCGGCGAAACAGCCGAGGCCACCCGGCTGAAGAGAACCGCCAGAAGAAGATACA
CCAGACGGAAGAACCGGATCTGCTATCTGCAAGAGATCTTCAGCAACGAGATGGCCAAGGTGGACGACAG
CTTCTTCCACAGACTGGAAGAGTCCTTCCTGGTGGAAGAGGATAAGAAGCACGAGCGGCACCCCATCTTC
GGCAACATCGTGGACGAGGTGGCCTACCACGAGAAGTACCCCACCATCTACCACCTGAGAAAGAAACTGG
TGGACAGCACCGACAAGGCCGACCTGCGGCTGATCTATCTGGCCCTGGCCCACATGATCAAGTTCCGGGG
CCACTTCCTGATCGAGGGCGACCTGAACCCCGACAACAGCGACGTGGACAAGCTGTTCATCCAGCTGGTG
CAGACCTACAACCAGCTGTTCGAGGAAAACCCCATCAACGCCAGCGGCGTGGACGCCAAGGCCATCCTGT
CTGCCAGACTGAGCAAGAGCAGACGGCTGGAAAATCTGATCGCCCAGCTGCCCGGCGAGAAGAAGAATGG
CCTGTTCGGCAACCTGATTGCCCTGAGCCTGGGCCTGACCCCCAACTTCAAGAGCAACTTCGACCTGGCC
GAGGATGCCAAACTGCAGCTGAGCAAGGACACCTACGACGACGACCTGGACAACCTGCTGGCCCAGATCG
GCGACCAGTACGCCGACCTGTTTCTGGCCGCCAAGAACCTGTCCGACGCCATCCTGCTGAGCGACATCCT
GAGAGTGAACACCGAGATCACCAAGGCCCCCCTGAGCGCCTCTATGATCAAGAGATACGACGAGCACCAC
CAGGACCTGACCCTGCTGAAAGCTCTCGTGCGGCAGCAGCTGCCTGAGAAGTACAAAGAGATTTTCTTCG
ACCAGAGCAAGAACGGCTACGCCGGCTACATTGACGGCGGAGCCAGCCAGGAAGAGTTCTACAAGTTCAT
CAAGCCCATCCTGGAAAAGATGGACGGCACCGAGGAACTGCTCGTGAAGCTGAACAGAGAGGACCTGCTG
CGGAAGCAGCGGACCTTCGACAACGGCAGCATCCCCCACCAGATCCACCTGGGAGAGCTGCACGCCATTC
TGCGGCGGCAGGAAGATTTTTACCCATTCCTGAAGGACAACCGGGAAAAGATCGAGAAGATCCTGACCTT
CCGCATCCCCTACTACGTGGGCCCTCTGGCCAGGGGAAACAGCAGATTCGCCTGGATGACCAGAAAGAGC
GAGGAAACCATCACCCCCTGGAACTTCGAGGAAGTGGTGGACAAGGGCGCTTCCGCCCAGAGCTTCATCG
AGCGGATGACCAACTTCGATAAGAACCTGCCCAACGAGAAGGTGCTGCCCAAGCACAGCCTGCTGTACGA
GTACTTCACCGTGTATAACGAGCTGACCAAAGTGAAATACGTGACCGAGGGAATGAGAAAGCCCGCCTTC
CTGAGCGGCGAGCAGAAAAAGGCCATCGTGGACCTGCTGTTCAAGACCAACCGGAAAGTGACCGTGAAGC
AGCTGAAAGAGGACTACTTCAAGAAAATCGAGTGCTTCGACTCCGTGGAAATCTCCGGCGTGGAAGATCG
GTTCAACGCCTCCCTGGGCACATACCACGATCTGCTGAAAATTATCAAGGACAAGGACTTCCTGGACAAT
GAGGAAAACGAGGACATTCTGGAAGATATCGTGCTGACCCTGACACTGTTTGAGGACAGAGAGATGATCG
AGGAACGGCTGAAAACCTATGCCCACCTGTTCGACGACAAAGTGATGAAGCAGCTGAAGCGGCGGAGATA
CACCGGCTGGGGCAGGCTGAGCCGGAAGCTGATCAACGGCATCCGGGACAAGCAGTCCGGCAAGACAATC
CTGGATTTCCTGAAGTCCGACGGCTTCGCCAACAGAAACTTCATGCAGCTGATCCACGACGACAGCCTGA
CCTTTAAAGAGGACATCCAGAAAGCCCAGGTGTCCGGCCAGGGCGATAGCCTGCACGAGCACATTGCCAA
TCTGGCCGGCAGCCCCGCCATTAAGAAGGGCATCCTGCAGACAGTGAAGGTGGTGGACGAGCTCGTGAAA
GTGATGGGCCGGCACAAGCCCGAGAACATCGTGATCGAAATGGCCAGAGAGAACCAGACCACCCAGAAGG
GACAGAAGAACAGCCGCGAGAGAATGAAGCGGATCGAAGAGGGCATCAAAGAGCTGGGCAGCCAGATCCT
GAAAGAACACCCCGTGGAAAACACCCAGCTGCAGAACGAGAAGCTGTACCTGTACTACCTGCAGAATGGG
CGGGATATGTACGTGGACCAGGAACTGGACATCAACCGGCTGTCCGACTACGATGTGGACCATATCGTGC
CTCAGAGCTTTCTGAAGGACGACTCCATCGACAACAAGGTGCTGACCAGAAGCGACAAGAACCGGGGCAA
GAGCGACAACGTGCCCTCCGAAGAGGTCGTGAAGAAGATGAAGAACTACTGGCGGCAGCTGCTGAACGCC
AAGCTGATTACCCAGAGAAAGTTCGACAATCTGACCAAGGCCGAGAGAGGCGGCCTGAGCGAACTGGATA
AGGCCGGCTTCATCAAGAGACAGCTGGTGGAAACCCGGCAGATCACAAAGCACGTGGCACAGATCCTGGA
CTCCCGGATGAACACTAAGTACGACGAGAATGACAAGCTGATCCGGGAAGTGAAAGTGATCACCCTGAAG
TCCAAGCTGGTGTCCGATTTCCGGAAGGATTTCCAGTTTTACAAAGTGCGCGAGATCAACAACTACCACC
ACGCCCACGACGCCTACCTGAACGCCGTCGTGGGAACCGCCCTGATCAAAAAGTACCCTAAGCTGGAAAG
CGAGTTCGTGTACGGCGACTACAAGGTGTACGACGTGCGGAAGATGATCGCCAAGAGCGAGCAGGAAATC
GGCAAGGCTACCGCCAAGTACTTCTTCTACAGCAACATCATGAACTTTTTCAAGACCGAGATTACCCTGG
CCAACGGCGAGATCCGGAAGCGGCCTCTGATCGAGACAAACGGCGAAACCGGGGAGATCGTGTGGGATAA
GGGCCGGGATTTTGCCACCGTGCGGAAAGTGCTGAGCATGCCCCAAGTGAATATCGTGAAAAAGACCGAG
GTGCAGACAGGCGGCTTCAGCAAAGAGTCTATCCTGCCCAAGAGGAACAGCGATAAGCTGATCGCCAGAA
AGAAGGACTGGGACCCTAAGAAGTACGGCGGCTTCGACAGCCCCACCGTGGCCTATTCTGTGCTGGTGGT
GGCCAAAGTGGAAAAGGGCAAGTCCAAGAAACTGAAGAGTGTGAAAGAGCTGCTGGGGATCACCATCATG
GAAAGAAGCAGCTTCGAGAAGAATCCCATCGACTTTCTGGAAGCCAAGGGCTACAAAGAAGTGAAAAAGG
ACCTGATCATCAAGCTGCCTAAGTACTCCCTGTTCGAGCTGGAAAACGGCCGGAAGAGAATGCTGGCCTC
TGCCGGCGAACTGCAGAAGGGAAACGAACTGGCCCTGCCCTCCAAATATGTGAACTTCCTGTACCTGGCC
AGCCACTATGAGAAGCTGAAGGGCTCCCCCGAGGATAATGAGCAGAAACAGCTGTTTGTGGAACAGCACA
AGCACTACCTGGACGAGATCATCGAGCAGATCAGCGAGTTCTCCAAGAGAGTGATCCTGGCCGACGCTAA
TCTGGACAAAGTGCTGTCCGCCTACAACAAGCACCGGGATAAGCCCATCAGAGAGCAGGCCGAGAATATC
ATCCACCTGTTTACCCTGACCAATCTGGGAGCCCCTGCCGCCTTCAAGTACTTTGACACCACCATCGACC
GGAAGAGGTACACCAGCACCAAAGAGGTGCTGGACGCCACCCTGATCCACCAGAGCATCACCGGCCTGTA
CGAGACACGGATCGACCTGTCTCAGCTGGGAGGCGACAGCCCCAAGAAGAAGAGAAAGGTGGAGGCCAGC
TAAGAATTCCTAGAGCTCGCTGATCAGCCTCGACTGTGCCTTCTAGTTGCCAGCCATCTGTTGTTTGCCC
CTCCCCCGTGCCTTCCTTGACCCTGGAAGGTGCCACTCCCACTGTCCTTTCCTAATAAAATGAGGAAATT
GCATCGCATTGTCTGAGTAGGTGTCATTCTATTCTGGGGGGTGGGGTGGGGCAGGACAGCAAGGGGGAGG
ATTGGGAAGAGAATAGCAGGCATGCTGGGGAGCGGCCGCAGGAACCCCTAGTGATGGAGTTGGCCACTCC
CTCTCTGCGCGCTCGCTCGCTCACTGAGGCCGGGCGACCAAAGGTCGCCCGACGCCCGGGCTTTGCCCGG
GCGGCCTCAGTGAGCGAGCGAGCGCGCAGCTGCCTGCAGGGGCGCCTGATGCGGTATTTTCTCCTTACGC
ATCTGTGCGGTATTTCACACCGCATA
[142 nt withheld, positions 5907-6048]
C
[141 nt withheld, positions 6050-6190]
CCTTTGACGTTGGAGTCCACGTTCTTT
[37 nt withheld, positions 6218-6254]
ACCCTATCTCGGGCTATTCTTTTGATTTATAAGGGATTTTGCCGATTTCGGCCTATTGGTTAAAAAATGA
GCTGATTTAACAAAAATTTAACGCGAATTTTAACAAAATATTAACGTTTACAATTTTATGGTGCACTCTC
AGTACAATCTGCTCTGATGCCGCATAGTTAAGCCAGCCCCGACACCCGCCAACACCCGCTGACGCGCCCT
GACGGGCTTGTCTGCTCCCGGCATCCGCTTACAGACAAGCTGTGACCGTCTCCGGGAGCTGCATGTGTCA
GAGGTTTTCACCGTCATCACCGAAACGCGCGAGACGAAAGGGCCTCGTGATACGCCTATTTTTATAGGTT
AATGTCATGATAATAATGGTTTCTTAGACGTCAGGTGGCACTTTTCGGGGAAATGTGCGCGGAACCCCTA
TTTGTTTATTTTTCTAAATACATTCAAATATGTATCCGCTCATGAGACAATAACCCTGATAAATGCTTCA
ATAATATTGAAAAAGGAAGAGTATGAGTATTCAACATTTCCGTGTCGCCCTTATTCCCTTTTTTGCGGCA
TTTTGCCTTCCTGTTTTTGCTCACCCAGAAACGCTGGTGAAAGTAAAAGATGCTGAAGATCAGTTGGGTG
CACGAGTGGGTTACATCGAACTGGATCTCAACAGCGGTAAGATCCTTGAGAGTTTTCGCCCCGAAGAACG
TTTTCCAATGATGAGCACTTTTAAAGTTCTGCTATGTGGCGCGGTATTATCCCGTATTGACGCCGGGCAA
GAGCAACTCGGTCGCCGCATACACTATTCTCAGAATGACTTGGTTGAGTACTCACCAGTCACAGAAAAGC
ATCTTACGGATGGCATGACAGTAAGAGAATTATGCAGTGCTGCCATAACCATGAGTGATAACACTGCGGC
CAACTTACTTCTGACAACGATCGGAGGACCGAAGGAGCTAACCGCTTTTTTGCACAACATGGGGGATCAT
GTAACTCGCCTTGATCGTTGGGAACCGGAGCTGAATGAAGCCATACCAAACGACGAGCGTGACACCACGA
TGCCTGTAGCAATGGCAACAACGTTGCGCAAACTATTAACTGGCGAACTACTTACTCTAGCTTCCCGGCA
ACAATTAATAGACTGGATGGAGGCGGATAAAGTTGCAGGACCACTTCTGCGCTCGGCCCTTCCGGCTGGC
TGGTTTATTGCTGATAAATCTGGAGCCGGTGAGCGTGGAAGCCGCGGTATCATTGCAGCACTGGGGCCAG
ATGGTAAGCCCTCCCGTATCGTAGTTATCTACACGACGGGGAGTCAGGCAACTATGGATGAACGAAATAG
ACAGATCGCTGAGATAGGTGCCTCACTGATTAAGCATTGGTAACTGTCAGACCAAGTTTACTCATATATA
CTTTAGATTGATTTAAAACTTCATTTTTAATTTAAAAGGATCTAGGTGAAGATCCTTTTTGATAATCTCA
TGACCAAAATCCCTTAACGTGAGTTTTCGTTCCACTGAGCGTCAGACCCCGTAGAAAAGATCAAAGGATC
TTCTTGAGATCCTTTTTTTCTGCGCGTAATCTGCTGCTTGCAAACAAAAAAACCACCGCTACCAGCGGTG
GTTTGTTTGCCGGATCAAGAGCTACCAACTCTTTTTCCGAAGGTAACTGGCTTCAGCAGAGCGCAGATAC
CAAATACTGTCCTTCTAGTGTAGCCGTAGTTAGGCCACCACTTCAAGAACTCTGTAGCACCGCCTACATA
CCTCGCTCTGCTAATCCTGTTACCAGTGGCTGCTGCCAGTGGCGATAAGTCGTGTCTTACCGGGTTGGAC
TCAAGACGATAGTTACCGGATAAGGCGCAGCGGTCGGGCTGAACGGGGGGTTCGTGCACACAGCCCAGCT
TGGAGCGAACGACCTACACCGAACTGAGATACCTACAGCGTGAGCTATGAGAAAGCGCCACGCTTCCCGA
AGGGAGAAAGGCGGACAGGTATCCGGTAAGCGGCAGGGTCGGAACAGGAGAGCGCACGAGGGAGCTTCCA
GGGGGAAACGCCTGGTATCTTTATAGTCCTGTCGGGTTTCGCCACCTCTGACTTGAGCGTCGATTTTTGT
GATGCTCGTCAGGGGGGCGGAGCCTATGGAAAAACGCCAGCAACGCGGCCTTTTTACGGTTCCTGGCCTT
TTGCTGGCCTTTTGCTCACATGT
Features (pLannotate 1.2.2; 18 found; start..end, strand, type, name):
      1..241     +  promoter       U6 promoter: RNA polymerase III promoter for human U6 snRNA
    289..356     +  misc_RNA       tracrRNA (fragment): trans-activating CRISPR RNA for the Streptococcus pyogenes CRISPR/Cas9 system
    363..406     +  misc_RNA       gRNA scaffold (fragment): guide RNA scaffold for the Streptococcus pyogenes CRISPR/Cas9 system
    453..738     +  enhancer       CMV enhancer: human cytomegalovirus immediate early enhancer; contains an 18-bp deletion relative to the standard CMV enhancer
    740..1017    +  promoter       chicken β-actin promoter: No description available
   1018..1246    +  intron         hybrid intron: hybrid between chicken β-actin (CBA) and minute virus of mice (MMV) introns (Gray et al., 2011)
   1267..1294    +  CDS            3xHA (fragment): three tandem HA epitope tags
   1327..3042    +  CDS            Cas9(N): N-terminal portion of Streptococcus pyogenes Cas9 (Zetsche et al., 2015)
   2929..5427    +  CDS            Cas9(C): C-terminal portion of Streptococcus pyogenes Cas9 (Zetsche et al., 2015)
   5494..5605    +  polyA_signal   bGH poly(A) signal: bovine growth hormone polyadenylation signal
   5710..5850    +  repeat_region  AAV2 ITR: inverted terminal repeat of adeno-associated virus serotype 2 inverted
   5855..5906    -  misc_feature   bom (fragment): basis of mobility region from pBR322
   5925..6305    +  rep_origin     M13 ori (sequence partly withheld): M13 bacteriophage origin of replication; arrow indicates direction of (+) strand synthesis
   6381..6430    -  misc_feature   bom (fragment): basis of mobility region from pBR322
   6532..6567    -  CDS            rop (fragment): Rop protein, which maintains plasmids at low copy number; rop
   6662..6766    +  promoter       AmpR promoter: bla
   6767..7627    +  CDS            AmpR: β-lactamase; bla; confers resistance to ampicillin, carbenicillin, and related antibiotics
   7798..8386    +  rep_origin     ori: high-copy-number ColE1/pMB1/pBR322/pUC origin of replication
