>Addgene plasmid #122317 | px335-sgRNA-EF(Cas9n)-Trim27-L | addgene full sequence | sequence record 238365 | Addgene NGS Result
GAGGGCCTATTTCCCATGATTCCTTCATATTTGCATATACGATACAAGGCTGTTAGAGAGATAATTGGAA
TTAATTTGACTGTAAACACAAAGATATTAGTACAAAATACGTGACGTAGAAAGTAATAATTTCTTGGGTA
GTTTGCAGTTTTAAAATTATGTTTTAAAATGGACTATCATATGCTTACCGTAACTTGAAAGTATTTCGAT
TTCTTGGCTTTATATATCTTGTGGAAAGGACGAAACACCGGTTGCCTGTAATCCTACCCCGTTTAAGAGC
TATGCTGGAAACAGCATAGCAAGTTTAAATAAGGCTAGTCCGTTATCAACTTGAAAAAGTGGCACCGAGT
CGGTGCTTTTTTGTTTTAGAGCTAGAAATAGCAAGTTAAAATAAGGCTAGTCCGTTTTTAGCGCGTGCGC
CAATTCTGCAGACAAATGGCTCTAGAGGTACCCGTTACATAACTTACGGTAAATGGCCCGCCTGGCTGAC
CGCCCAACGACCCCCGCCCATTGACGTCAATAGTAACGCCAATAGGGACTTTCCATTGACGTCAATGGGT
GGAGTATTTACGGTAAACTGCCCACTTGGCAGTACATCAAGTGTATCATATGCCAAGTACGCCCCCTATT
GACGTCAATGACGGTAAATGGCCCGCCTGGCATTGTGCCCAGTACATGACCTTATGGGACTTTCCTACTT
GGCAGTACATCTACGTATTAGTCATCGCTATTACCATGGTCGAGGTGAGCCCCACGTTCTGCTTCACTCT
CCCCATCTCCCCCCCCTCCCCACCCCCAATTTTGTATTTATTTATTTTTTAATTATTTTGTGCAGCGATG
GGGGCGGGGGGGGGGGGGGGGCGCGCGCCAGGCGGGGCGGGGGGGGGGGGGGGGGGGGGGGGGGGGGGGG
GGGGGGGGGSGGCGGCAGCCAATCAGAGCGGCGCGCTCCGAAAGTTTCCTTTTATGGCGAGGCGGCGGCG
GCGGCGGCCCTATAAAAAGCGAAGCGCGCGGCGGGCGGGAGTCGCTGCGCGCTGCCTTCGCCCCGTGCCC
CGCTCCGCCGCCGCCTCGCGCCGCCCGCCCCGGCTCTGACTGACCGCGTTACTCCCACAGGTGAGCGGGC
GGGACGGCCCTTCTCCTCCGGGCTGTAATTAGCTGAGCAAGAGGTAAGGGTTTAAGGGATGGTTGGTTGG
TGGGGTATTAATGTTTAATTACCTGGAGCACCTGCCTGAAATCACTTTTTTTCAGGTTGGACCGGTGCCA
CCATGTACCCATACGATGTTCCAGATTACGCTTCGCCGAAGAAAAAGCGCAAGGTCGAAGCGTCCGACAA
GAAGTACAGCATCGGCCTGGCCATCGGCACCAACTCTGTGGGCTGGGCCGTGATCACCGACGAGTACAAG
GTGCCCAGCAAGAAATTCAAGGTGCTGGGCAACACCGACCGGCACAGCATCAAGAAGAACCTGATCGGAG
CCCTGCTGTTCGACAGCGGCGAAACAGCCGAGGCCACCCGGCTGAAGAGAACCGCCAGAAGAAGATACAC
CAGACGGAAGAACCGGATCTGCTATCTGCAAGAGATCTTCAGCAACGAGATGGCCAAGGTGGACGACAGC
TTCTTCCACAGACTGGAAGAGTCCTTCCTGGTGGAAGAGGATAAGAAGCACGAGCGGCACCCCATCTTCG
GCAACATCGTGGACGAGGTGGCCTACCACGAGAAGTACCCCACCATCTACCACCTGAGAAAGAAACTGGT
GGACAGCACCGACAAGGCCGACCTGCGGCTGATCTATCTGGCCCTGGCCCACATGATCAAGTTCCGGGGC
CACTTCCTGATCGAGGGCGACCTGAACCCCGACAACAGCGACGTGGACAAGCTGTTCATCCAGCTGGTGC
AGACCTACAACCAGCTGTTCGAGGAAAACCCCATCAACGCCAGCGGCGTGGACGCCAAGGCCATCCTGTC
TGCCAGACTGAGCAAGAGCAGACGGCTGGAAAATCTGATCGCCCAGCTGCCCGGCGAGAAGAAGAATGGC
CTGTTCGGCAACCTGATTGCCCTGAGCCTGGGCCTGACCCCCAACTTCAAGAGCAACTTCGACCTGGCCG
AGGATGCCAAACTGCAGCTGAGCAAGGACACCTACGACGACGACCTGGACAACCTGCTGGCCCAGATCGG
CGACCAGTACGCCGACCTGTTTCTGGCCGCCAAGAACCTGTCCGACGCCATCCTGCTGAGCGACATCCTG
AGAGTGAACACCGAGATCACCAAGGCCCCCCTGAGCGCCTCTATGATCAAGAGATACGACGAGCACCACC
AGGACCTGACCCTGCTGAAAGCTCTCGTGCGGCAGCAGCTGCCTGAGAAGTACAAAGAGATTTTCTTCGA
CCAGAGCAAGAACGGCTACGCCGGCTACATTGACGGCGGAGCCAGCCAGGAAGAGTTCTACAAGTTCATC
AAGCCCATCCTGGAAAAGATGGACGGCACCGAGGAACTGCTCGTGAAGCTGAACAGAGAGGACCTGCTGC
GGAAGCAGCGGACCTTCGACAACGGCAGCATCCCCCACCAGATCCACCTGGGAGAGCTGCACGCCATTCT
GCGGCGGCAGGAAGATTTTTACCCATTCCTGAAGGACAACCGGGAAAAGATCGAGAAGATCCTGACCTTC
CGCATCCCCTACTACGTGGGCCCTCTGGCCAGGGGAAACAGCAGATTCGCCTGGATGACCAGAAAGAGCG
AGGAAACCATCACCCCCTGGAACTTCGAGGAAGTGGTGGACAAGGGCGCTTCCGCCCAGAGCTTCATCGA
GCGGATGACCAACTTCGATAAGAACCTGCCCAACGAGAAGGTGCTGCCCAAGCACAGCCTGCTGTACGAG
TACTTCACCGTGTATAACGAGCTGACCAAAGTGAAATACGTGACCGAGGGAATGAGAAAGCCCGCCTTCC
TGAGCGGCGAGCAGAAAAAGGCCATCGTGGACCTGCTGTTCAAGACCAACCGGAAAGTGACCGTGAAGCA
GCTGAAAGAGGACTACTTCAAGAAAATCGAGTGCTTCGACTCCGTGGAAATCTCCGGCGTGGAAGATCGG
TTCAACGCCTCCCTGGGCACATACCACGATCTGCTGAAAATTATCAAGGACAAGGACTTCCTGGACAATG
AGGAAAACGAGGACATTCTGGAAGATATCGTGCTGACCCTGACACTGTTTGAGGACAGAGAGATGATCGA
GGAACGGCTGAAAACCTATGCCCACCTGTTCGACGACAAAGTGATGAAGCAGCTGAAGCGGCGGAGATAC
ACCGGCTGGGGCAGGCTGAGCCGGAAGCTGATCAACGGCATCCGGGACAAGCAGTCCGGCAAGACAATCC
TGGATTTCCTGAAGTCCGACGGCTTCGCCAACAGAAACTTCATGCAGCTGATCCACGACGACAGCCTGAC
CTTTAAAGAGGACATCCAGAAAGCCCAGGTGTCCGGCCAGGGCGATAGCCTGCACGAGCACATTGCCAAT
CTGGCCGGCAGCCCCGCCATTAAGAAGGGCATCCTGCAGACAGTGAAGGTGGTGGACGAGCTCGTGAAAG
TGATGGGCCGGCACAAGCCCGAGAACATCGTGATCGAAATGGCCAGAGAGAACCAGACCACCCAGAAGGG
ACAGAAGAACAGCCGCGAGAGAATGAAGCGGATCGAAGAGGGCATCAAAGAGCTGGGCAGCCAGATCCTG
AAAGAACACCCCGTGGAAAACACCCAGCTGCAGAACGAGAAGCTGTACCTGTACTACCTGCAGAATGGGC
GGGATATGTACGTGGACCAGGAACTGGACATCAACCGGCTGTCCGACTACGATGTGGACCATATCGTGCC
TCAGAGCTTTCTGAAGGACGACTCCATCGACAACAAGGTGCTGACCAGAAGCGACAAGAACCGGGGCAAG
AGCGACAACGTGCCCTCCGAAGAGGTCGTGAAGAAGATGAAGAACTACTGGCGGCAGCTGCTGAACGCCA
AGCTGATTACCCAGAGAAAGTTCGACAATCTGACCAAGGCCGAGAGAGGCGGCCTGAGCGAACTGGATAA
GGCCGGCTTCATCAAGAGACAGCTGGTGGAAACCCGGCAGATCACAAAGCACGTGGCACAGATCCTGGAC
TCCCGGATGAACACTAAGTACGACGAGAATGACAAGCTGATCCGGGAAGTGAAAGTGATCACCCTGAAGT
CCAAGCTGGTGTCCGATTTCCGGAAGGATTTCCAGTTTTACAAAGTGCGCGAGATCAACAACTACCACCA
CGCCCACGACGCCTACCTGAACGCCGTCGTGGGAACCGCCCTGATCAAAAAGTACCCTAAGCTGGAAAGC
GAGTTCGTGTACGGCGACTACAAGGTGTACGACGTGCGGAAGATGATCGCCAAGAGCGAGCAGGAAATCG
GCAAGGCTACCGCCAAGTACTTCTTCTACAGCAACATCATGAACTTTTTCAAGACCGAGATTACCCTGGC
CAACGGCGAGATCCGGAAGCGGCCTCTGATCGAGACAAACGGCGAAACCGGGGAGATCGTGTGGGATAAG
GGCCGGGATTTTGCCACCGTGCGGAAAGTGCTGAGCATGCCCCAAGTGAATATCGTGAAAAAGACCGAGG
TGCAGACAGGCGGCTTCAGCAAAGAGTCTATCCTGCCCAAGAGGAACAGCGATAAGCTGATCGCCAGAAA
GAAGGACTGGGACCCTAAGAAGTACGGCGGCTTCGACAGCCCCACCGTGGCCTATTCTGTGCTGGTGGTG
GCCAAAGTGGAAAAGGGCAAGTCCAAGAAACTGAAGAGTGTGAAAGAGCTGCTGGGGATCACCATCATGG
AAAGAAGCAGCTTCGAGAAGAATCCCATCGACTTTCTGGAAGCCAAGGGCTACAAAGAAGTGAAAAAGGA
CCTGATCATCAAGCTGCCTAAGTACTCCCTGTTCGAGCTGGAAAACGGCCGGAAGAGAATGCTGGCCTCT
GCCGGCGAACTGCAGAAGGGAAACGAACTGGCCCTGCCCTCCAAATATGTGAACTTCCTGTACCTGGCCA
GCCACTATGAGAAGCTGAAGGGCTCCCCCGAGGATAATGAGCAGAAACAGCTGTTTGTGGAACAGCACAA
GCACTACCTGGACGAGATCATCGAGCAGATCAGCGAGTTCTCCAAGAGAGTGATCCTGGCCGACGCTAAT
CTGGACAAAGTGCTGTCCGCCTACAACAAGCACCGGGATAAGCCCATCAGAGAGCAGGCCGAGAATATCA
TCCACCTGTTTACCCTGACCAATCTGGGAGCCCCTGCCGCCTTCAAGTACTTTGACACCACCATCGACCG
GAAGAGGTACACCAGCACCAAAGAGGTGCTGGACGCCACCCTGATCCACCAGAGCATCACCGGCCTGTAC
GAGACACGGATCGACCTGTCTCAGCTGGGAGGCGACAGCCCCAAGAAGAAGAGAAAGGTGGAGGCCAGCT
AAGAATTCCTAGAGCTCGCTGATCAGCCTCGACTGTGCCTTCTAGTTGCCAGCCATCTGTTGTTTGCCCC
TCCCCCGTGCCTTCCTTGACCCTGGAAGGTGCCACTCCCACTGTCCTTTCCTAATAAAATGAGGAAATTG
CATCGCATTGTCTGAGTAGGTGTCATTCTATTCTGGGGGGTGGGGTGGGGCAGGACAGCAAGGGGGAGGA
TTGGGAAGAGAATAGCAGGCATGCTGGGGAGCGGCCGCAGGAACCCCTAGTGATGGAGTTGGCCACTCCC
TCTCTGCGCGCTCGCTCGCTCACTGAGGCCGGGCGACCAAAGGTCGCCCGACGCCCGGGCTTTGCCCGGG
CGGCCTCAGTGAGCGAGCGAGCGCGCAGCTGCCTGCAGGGGCGCCTGATGCGGTATTTTCTCCTTACGCA
TCTGTGCGGTATTTCACACCGCATA
[95 nt withheld, positions 5906-6000]
T
[46 nt withheld, positions 6002-6047]
C
[141 nt withheld, positions 6049-6189]
CCTTTGACGTTGGAGTCCACGTTCTTT
[37 nt withheld, positions 6217-6253]
ACTCTATCTCGGGCTATTCTTTTGATTTATAAGGGATTTTGCCGATTTCGGTCTATTGGTTAAAAAATGA
GCTGATTTAACAAAAATTTAACGCGAATTTTAACAAAATATTAACGTTTACAATTTTATGGTGCACTCTC
AGTACAATCTGCTCTGATGCCGCATAGTTAAGCCAGCCCCGACACCCGCCAACACCCGCTGACGCGCCCT
GACGGGCTTGTCTGCTCCCGGCATCCGCTTACAGACAAGCTGTGACCGTCTCCGGGAGCTGCATGTGTCA
GAGGTTTTCACCGTCATCACCGAAACGCGCGAGACGAAAGGGCCTCGTGATACGCCTATTTTTATAGGTT
AATGTCATGATAATAATGGTTTCTTAGACGTCAGGTGGCACTTTTCGGGGAAATGTGCGCGGAACCCCTA
TTTGTTTATTTTTCTAAATACATTCAAATATGTATCCGCTCATGAGACAATAACCCTGATAAATGCTTCA
ATAATATTGAAAAAGGAAGAGTATGAGTATTCAACATTTCCGTGTCGCCCTTATTCCCTTTTTTGCGGCA
TTTTGCCTTCCTGTTTTTGCTCACCCAGAAACGCTGGTGAAAGTAAAAGATGCTGAAGATCAGTTGGGTG
CACGAGTGGGTTACATCGAACTGGATCTCAACAGCGGTAAGATCCTTGAGAGTTTTCGCCCCGAAGAACG
TTTTCCAATGATGAGCACTTTTAAAGTTCTGCTATGTGGCGCGGTATTATCCCGTATTGACGCCGGGCAA
GAGCAACTCGGTCGCCGCATACACTATTCTCAGAATGACTTGGTTGAGTACTCACCAGTCACAGAAAAGC
ATCTTACGGATGGCATGACAGTAAGAGAATTATGCAGTGCTGCCATAACCATGAGTGATAACACTGCGGC
CAACTTACTTCTGACAACGATCGGAGGACCGAAGGAGCTAACCGCTTTTTTGCACAACATGGGGGATCAT
GTAACTCGCCTTGATCGTTGGGAACCGGAGCTGAATGAAGCCATACCAAACGACGAGCGTGACACCACGA
TGCCTGTAGCAATGGCAACAACGTTGCGCAAACTATTAACTGGCGAACTACTTACTCTAGCTTCCCGGCA
ACAATTAATAGACTGGATGGAGGCGGATAAAGTTGCAGGACCACTTCTGCGCTCGGCCCTTCCGGCTGGC
TGGTTTATTGCTGATAAATCTGGAGCCGGTGAGCGTGGAAGCCGCGGTATCATTGCAGCACTGGGGCCAG
ATGGTAAGCCCTCCCGTATCGTAGTTATCTACACGACGGGGAGTCAGGCAACTATGGATGAACGAAATAG
ACAGATCGCTGAGATAGGTGCCTCACTGATTAAGCATTGGTAACTGTCAGACCAAGTTTACTCATATATA
CTTTAGATTGATTTAAAACTTCATTTTTAATTTAAAAGGATCTAGGTGAAGATCCTTTTTGATAATCTCA
TGACCAAAATCCCTTAACGTGAGTTTTCGTTCCACTGAGCGTCAGACCCCGTAGAAAAGATCAAAGGATC
TTCTTGAGATCCTTTTTTTCTGCGCGTAATCTGCTGCTTGCAAACAAAAAAACCACCGCTACCAGCGGTG
GTTTGTTTGCCGGATCAAGAGCTACCAACTCTTTTTCCGAAGGTAACTGGCTTCAGCAGAGCGCAGATAC
CAAATACTGTTCTTCTAGTGTAGCCGTAGTTAGGCCACCACTTCAAGAACTCTGTAGCACCGCCTACATA
CCTCGCTCTGCTAATCCTGTTACCAGTGGCTGCTGCCAGTGGCGATAAGTCGTGTCTTACCGGGTTGGAC
TCAAGACGATAGTTACCGGATAAGGCGCAGCGGTCGGGCTGAACGGGGGGTTCGTGCACACAGCCCAGCT
TGGAGCGAACGACCTACACCGAACTGAGATACCTACAGCGTGAGCTATGAGAAAGCGCCACGCTTCCCGA
AGGGAGAAAGGCGGACAGGTATCCGGTAAGCGGCAGGGTCGGAACAGGAGAGCGCACGAGGGAGCTTCCA
GGGGGAAACGCCTGGTATCTTTATAGTCCTGTCGGGTTTCGCCACCTCTGACTTGAGCGTCGATTTTTGT
GATGCTCGTCAGGGGGGCGGAGCCTATGGAAAAACGCCAGCAACGCGGCCTTTTTACGGTTCCTGGCCTT
TTGCTGGCCTTTTGCTCACATGT
Features (pLannotate 1.2.2; 18 found; start..end, strand, type, name):
      1..241     +  promoter       U6 promoter: RNA polymerase III promoter for human U6 snRNA
    289..356     +  misc_RNA       tracrRNA (fragment): trans-activating CRISPR RNA for the Streptococcus pyogenes CRISPR/Cas9 system
    363..406     +  misc_RNA       gRNA scaffold (fragment): guide RNA scaffold for the Streptococcus pyogenes CRISPR/Cas9 system
    453..738     +  enhancer       CMV enhancer: human cytomegalovirus immediate early enhancer; contains an 18-bp deletion relative to the standard CMV enhancer
    740..1017    +  promoter       chicken β-actin promoter: No description available
   1018..1245    +  intron         hybrid intron: hybrid between chicken β-actin (CBA) and minute virus of mice (MMV) introns (Gray et al., 2011)
   1266..1293    +  CDS            3xHA (fragment): three tandem HA epitope tags
   1326..3041    +  CDS            Cas9(N): N-terminal portion of Streptococcus pyogenes Cas9 (Zetsche et al., 2015)
   2928..5426    +  CDS            Cas9(C): C-terminal portion of Streptococcus pyogenes Cas9 (Zetsche et al., 2015)
   5493..5604    +  polyA_signal   bGH poly(A) signal: bovine growth hormone polyadenylation signal
   5709..5849    +  repeat_region  AAV2 ITR: inverted terminal repeat of adeno-associated virus serotype 2 inverted
   5854..5905    -  misc_feature   bom (fragment): basis of mobility region from pBR322
   5924..6379    +  rep_origin     f1 ori (sequence partly withheld): f1 bacteriophage origin of replication; arrow indicates direction of (+) strand synthesis
   6380..6429    -  misc_feature   bom (fragment): basis of mobility region from pBR322
   6531..6566    -  CDS            rop (fragment): Rop protein, which maintains plasmids at low copy number; rop
   6661..6765    +  promoter       AmpR promoter: bla
   6766..7626    +  CDS            AmpR: β-lactamase; bla; confers resistance to ampicillin, carbenicillin, and related antibiotics
   7797..8385    +  rep_origin     ori: high-copy-number ColE1/pMB1/pBR322/pUC origin of replication
