[The description below was written by a language model from this plasmid's Addgene catalogue record and pLannotate feature annotations shown in this document.]
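Description:
px335-sgRNA-EF(Cas9n)-Trim27-L is a mammalian expression plasmid of about 8.4 kb, built on the px335 backbone, that delivers both components of a CRISPR nickase system from a single vector. It is propagated in E. coli as a high-copy plasmid through a ColE1/pUC-type origin and selected with ampicillin via the β-lactamase gene. An f1/M13 phage origin and a single AAV2 inverted terminal repeat are also annotated in the backbone. With only one ITR detected, nothing in the record indicates use as an AAV packaging vector.

The payload consists of two expression units. A human U6 RNA polymerase III promoter drives a single guide RNA whose 20-nt spacer targets mouse Trim27; the spacer was inserted between BbsI sites that were destroyed during cloning. The depositor replaced the standard scaffold with the optimized sgRNA(F+E) design, which probably explains why the annotation software recognises the scaffold only as two fragments. Downstream, a CMV enhancer, chicken β-actin promoter and hybrid intron drive Streptococcus pyogenes Cas9, terminated by a bGH polyadenylation signal. The tool annotates the coding sequence as overlapping N- and C-terminal portions, which together appear to form one continuous open reading frame. According to the catalogue entry this is the nickase form (Cas9n), although the feature tables do not show the inactivating mutation. A short match to an HA epitope lies just upstream of Cas9, but it is only a fragment.

The "-L" suffix suggests the left member of a paired-nickase guide set, though the record does not say so. The stated purpose is expression of the Trim27 sgRNA and Cas9 nickase in mammalian cells, and the associated publication concerns transcriptional bursting in mouse embryonic stem cells. The depositor and sequencing-verified records differ by a single nucleotide in length.
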