Addgene plasmid #122317: px335-sgRNA-EF(Cas9n)-Trim27-L
Purpose: Expresses sgRNA targeting mouse Trim27 and Cas9 nickase in mammalian cells
Depositing lab: Hiroshi Ochiai. Depositing organization: Hiroshima University. Publication: Genome-wide kinetic properties of transcriptional bursting in mouse embryonic stem cells. Ochiai H, Hayashi T, Umeda M, Yoshimura M, Harada A, Shimizu Y, Nakano K, Saitoh N, Liu Z, Yamamoto T, Okamura T, Ohkawa Y, Kimura H, Nikaido I. Sci Adv. 2020 Jun 17;6(25):eaaz6699. doi: 10.1126/sciadv.aaz6699. eCollection 2020 Jun. PubMed 32596448.
Backbone
  Vector backbone: px335
  Backbone size w/o insert (bp): 8427
  Total vector size (bp): 8447
  Modifications to backbone: We applied an optimized sgRNA design (sgRNA(F+E)) (Chen et al., Cell, 2013)
  Vector type: Mammalian Expression
Growth in bacteria
  Bacterial resistance: Ampicillin, 100 μg/mL
  Growth temperature: 37°C
  Growth strain: DH5alpha
  Copy number: High Copy
Gene/Insert
  Gene/Insert name: sgRNA for mouse Trim27
  gRNA/shRNA sequence: GTTGCCTGTAATCCTACCCC
  Species: Synthetic
  Cloning method: Restriction Enzyme; 5′ cloning site BbsI (destroyed during cloning); 3′ cloning site BbsI (destroyed during cloning)
  Sequencing primers: 5′ LKO1_5_primer
Terms and licenses: Academic/Nonprofit Terms; Industry Terms: Not Available to Industry
How to cite: px335-sgRNA-EF(Cas9n)-Trim27-L was a gift from Hiroshi Ochiai (Addgene plasmid # 122317 ; http://n2t.net/addgene:122317 ; RRID:Addgene_122317)
